Addgene plasmid #72868: pRB31
Purpose: template for N-terminal 1x Strep tag, constitutive Puromycin resistance
Depositing lab: Klaus Foerstemann. Depositing organization: Ludwig-Maximilians-Universitaet Muenchen (LMU). Publication: A Comprehensive Toolbox for Genome Editing in Cultured Drosophila melanogaster Cells. Kunzelmann S, Bottcher R, Schmidts I, Forstemann K. G3 (Bethesda). 2016 Jun 1;6(6):1777-85. doi: 10.1534/g3.116.028241. PubMed 27172193.
Backbone
  Vector backbone: pJet1.2
  Backbone size w/o insert (bp): 2974
  Total vector size (bp): 4470
  Modifications to backbone: contains a copia-Puromycin cassette, followed by the Drosophila mtnDE promoter, flanked by FRT-sites
  Vector type: Insect Expression
  Selectable markers: Puromycin
Growth in bacteria
  Bacterial resistance: Ampicillin, 100 μg/mL
  Growth temperature: 37°C
  Growth strain: DH5alpha
  Copy number: High Copy
Gene/Insert
  Gene/Insert name: single Strep tag
  Species: Synthetic
  Insert size (bp): 30
  Cloning method: Restriction Enzyme; 5′ cloning site XhoI (not destroyed); 3′ cloning site SpeI (not destroyed)
  Sequencing primers: 5′ pJet fwd; 3′ pJet rev
Terms and licenses: Academic/Nonprofit Terms; Industry Terms: Not Available to Industry
Depositor comments: We observe rather poor growth of bacteria with the pJet1.2 backbone, resulting in low yields of the plasmid preps.
How to cite: pRB31 was a gift from Klaus Foerstemann (Addgene plasmid # 72868 ; http://n2t.net/addgene:72868 ; RRID:Addgene_72868)
