[The description below was written by a language model from this plasmid's Addgene catalogue record and pLannotate feature annotations shown in this document.]
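Description:
pRB31 is a 4,470 bp template plasmid built on the pJet1.2 cloning backbone and intended for genome editing in cultured Drosophila melanogaster cells, where it supplies a cassette for adding a single N-terminal Strep tag to a gene of interest. It is propagated in E. coli through a high-copy ColE1/pUC-type origin and selected with ampicillin via the AmpR (β-lactamase) gene and its own promoter. Remnants typical of pJet1.2 are annotated as well: a T7 promoter, a fragment of the eco47IR lethal gene that is interrupted by insertion at the cloning site, and the lac UV5 promoter with a CAP binding site. The depositor notes that bacteria carrying this backbone grow rather poorly and give low plasmid yields.

The payload begins with a fragment of the strong copia transposon promoter driving pac, the puromycin N-acetyltransferase gene from Streptomyces alboniger, giving constitutive puromycin resistance in insect cells. According to the catalogue entry this marker is followed by the Drosophila mtnDE (metallothionein) promoter, which would lie in the unannotated stretch downstream of pac; the feature table does not detect it. Two minimal FRT sites bracket this region, so FLP recombinase can excise the marker and promoter after selection; these minimal sites support excision but not integration. Immediately downstream of the second FRT sits the short synthetic Strep-tag II sequence, cloned between XhoI and SpeI, which binds Strep-Tactin for affinity purification or detection. With the cassette placed at the start of a coding sequence, the tagged gene would presumably be driven by the mtnDE promoter until FLP-mediated removal of the flanked segment, although the record does not spell out this workflow.
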