Features (pLannotate 1.2.2; 13 found; start..end, strand, type, name):
    305..323     +  promoter       T7 promoter: promoter for bacteriophage T7 RNA polymerase
    372..404     -  protein_bind   FRT (minimal): supports FLP-mediated excision but not integration (Turan and Bode, 2011) FLP recombinase from the Saccharomyces cerevisiae 2μ plasmid
    420..672     +  promoter       copia promoter (fragment): strong promoter from the Drosophila transposable element copia (Sinclair et al., 1986)
    690..1286    +  CDS            pac: PUAC_STRAD - Protein predicted: Swiss-Prot protein existence level 4. Detoxification of puromycin. From Streptomyces alboniger.
   1738..1771    -  protein_bind   FRT (minimal): supports FLP-mediated excision but not integration (Turan and Bode, 2011) FLP recombinase from the Saccharomyces cerevisiae 2μ plasmid
   1796..1818    +  CDS            Strep-Tag II (fragment): peptide that binds Strep-Tactin®, an engineered form of streptavidin
   1848..2249    -  CDS            eco47IR (fragment): T2E7_ECOLX - Protein predicted: Swiss-Prot protein existence level 4. Recognizes the double-stranded sequence GGWCC and cleaves after G-1. From Escherichia coli.
   2302..2332    -  promoter       lac UV5 promoter: E. coli lac promoter with an "up" mutation
   2347..2368    -  protein_bind   CAP binding site: CAP binding activates transcription in the presence of cAMP. E. coli catabolite activator protein
   2393..2476    -  CDS            lacI (fragment): lac repressor; lacI; The lac repressor binds to the lac operator to inhibit transcription in E. coli. This inhibition can be relieved by adding lactose or isopropyl-β-D-thiogalactopyranoside (IPTG).
   2659..3247    -  rep_origin     ori: high-copy-number ColE1/pMB1/pBR322/pUC origin of replication
   3418..4278    -  CDS            AmpR: β-lactamase; bla; confers resistance to ampicillin, carbenicillin, and related antibiotics
   4279..4383    -  promoter       AmpR promoter: bla
>Addgene plasmid #72868 | pRB31 | depositor full sequence | sequence record 136550 | pRB31 sequence 4470 bps
GCCCCTGCAGCCGAATTATATTATTTTTGCCAAATAATTTTTAACAAAAGCTCTGAAGTCTTCTTCATTT
AAATTCTTAGATGATACTTCATCTGGAAAATTGTCCCAATTAGTAGCATCACGCTGTGAGTAAGTTCTAA
ACCATTTTTTTATTGTTGTATTATCTCTAATCTTACTACTCGATGAGTTTTCGGTATTATCTCTATTTTT
AACTTGGAGCAGGTTCCATTCATTGTTTTTTTCATCATAGTGAATAAAATCAACTGCTTTAACACTTGTG
CCTGAACACCATATCCATCCGGCGTAATACGACTCACTATAGGGAGAGCGGCCGCCAGATCTTCCGGATG
GCTCGAGTTTTTCAGCAAGATAAGTTCCTATACTTTCTAGAGAATAGGAACTTCCATATGGGCGCGCCCT
GTTGGAATATACTATTCAACCTACAAAAATAACGTTAAACAACACTACTTTATATTTGATATGAATGGCC
ACACCTTTTATGCCATAAAACATATTGTAAGAGAATACCACTCTTTTTATTCCTTCTTTCCTTCTTGTAC
GTTTTTTGCTGTGAGTAGGTCGTGGTGCTGGTGTTGCAGTTGAAATAACTTAAAATATAAATCATAAAAC
TCAAACATAAACTTGACTATTTATTTATTTATTAAGAAAGGAGGTACCGGTGGCGCGCCATGACCGAGTA
CAAGCCTACAGTGCGACTGGCCACACGCGATGACGTTCCCAGAGCCGTTCGGACGTTGGCTGCCGCGTTT
GCGGACTATCCCGCAACTCGCCATACTGTGGACCCTGATCGCCACATCGAGAGGGTGACTGAGCTTCAGG
AGCTGTTCCTGACCAGGGTAGGGCTGGACATAGGCAAGGTCTGGGTGGCCGACGATGGAGCCGCTGTTGC
GGTGTGGACTACCCCAGAGAGCGTGGAAGCAGGGGCTGTCTTTGCCGAAATTGGGCCAAGGATGGCCGAA
CTGTCTGGGTCCCGTTTGGCTGCCCAACAGCAGATGGAAGGACTGCTTGCCCCACATCGACCCAAGGAGC
CTGCATGGTTCCTCGCTACCGTGGGTGTGAGCCCAGATCACCAGGGCAAAGGTCTGGGATCAGCCGTCGT
TCTGCCTGGCGTCGAGGCTGCTGAGAGAGCAGGAGTACCGGCATTCCTCGAAACCAGTGCTCCACGGAAC
CTCCCGTTCTACGAGAGACTGGGCTTTACGGTCACAGCCGATGTGGAAGTGCCCGAAGGCCCTAGAACCT
GGTGCATGACACGGAAACCCGGTGCATGAAAATTAAATATAAATAAAGCTATTAAAATAAATTACTATCT
AACATATGCCTAGGCTTGTTGATTTGTTTTTTGTTTATTTACTGCGGTAATTCCTAGTCTTAGAAGCTTA
TTGAACTTGTTGATGCCTTCTGGTTGGGAAATCCTCCTCTTTATACCCGATCCAGTCCAATCGAAACTGT
GGGCCGTGGTGCCCGATAAGATAAGAAAGCCGTGTGCAAGTCGATCGGCGTGCGCAAAAGCATAATGCTT
TTTCTGCCCGGCGATGATAAGCGATTTGCACACGCCCTGATAACAGGAATTGATTTTTTTGGTGCGCAAA
GCAGTGAAAGCTCTATAAGAATGCTGGACCGCCAGTCGACAATCATCAAACAGTGCTAGCTAACGGCTAA
GTGAATCAAGTTTATTTTAATATAATCAACAACAAAATATTTTAACACAAACCTAGGGAAGTTCCTATAC
TTTCTAGAGAATAGGAACTTCTAATCCAAAATGGGATCCAGCGCTTGGAGCCACCCGCAGTTCGAAAAAA
CCGGTGAATTCGGTACCTCTCCAGCTGCTCCAAGCGGCGGTACTAGTATCTTTCTAGAAGATCTCCTACA
ATATTCTCAGCTGCCATGGAAAATCGATGTTCTTCTTTTATTCTCTCAAGATTTTCAGGCTGTATATTAA
AACTTATATTAAGAACTATGCTAACCACCTCATCAGGAACCGTTGTAGGTGGCGTGGGTTTTCTTGGCAA
TCGACTCTCATGAAAACTACGAGCTAAATATTCAATATGTTCCTCTTGACCAACTTTATTCTGCATTTTT
TTTGAACGAGGTTTAGAGCAAGCTTCAGGAAACTGAGACAGGAATTTTATTAAAAATTTAAATTTTGAAG
AAAGTTCAGGGTTAATAGCATCCATTTTTTGCTTTGCAAGTTCCTCAGCATTCTTAACAAAAGACGTCTC
TTTTGACATGTTTAAAGTTTAAACCTCCTGTGTGAAATTATTATCCGCTCATAATTCCACACATTATACG
AGCCGGAAGCATAAAGTGTAAAGCCTGGGGTGCCTAATGAGTGAGCTAACTCACATTAATTGCGTTGCGC
TCACTGCCAATTGCTTTCCAGTCGGGAAACCTGTCGTGCCAGCTGCATTAATGAATCGGCCAACGCGCGG
GGAGAGGCGGTTTGCGTATTGGGCGCTCTTCCGCTTCCTCGCTCACTGACTCGCTGCGCTCGGTCGTTCG
GCTGCGGCGAGCGGTATCAGCTCACTCAAAGGCGGTAATACGGTTATCCACAGAATCAGGGGATAACGCA
GGAAAGAACATGTGAGCAAAAGGCCAGCAAAAGGCCAGGAACCGTAAAAAGGCCGCGTTGCTGGCGTTTT
TCCATAGGCTCCGCCCCCCTGACGAGCATCACAAAAATCGACGCTCAAGTCAGAGGTGGCGAAACCCGAC
AGGACTATAAAGATACCAGGCGTTTCCCCCTGGAAGCTCCCTCGTGCGCTCTCCTGTTCCGACCCTGCCG
CTTACCGGATACCTGTCCGCCTTTCTCCCTTCGGGAAGCGTGGCGCTTTCTCATAGCTCACGCTGTAGGT
ATCTCAGTTCGGTGTAGGTCGTTCGCTCCAAGCTGGGCTGTGTGCACGAACCCCCCGTTCAGCCCGACCG
CTGCGCCTTATCCGGTAACTATCGTCTTGAGTCCAACCCGGTAAGACACGACTTATCGCCACTGGCAGCA
GCCACTGGTAACAGGATTAGCAGAGCGAGGTATGTAGGCGGTGCTACAGAGTTCTTGAAGTGGTGGCCTA
ACTACGGCTACACTAGAAGGACAGTATTTGGTATCTGCGCTCTGCTGAAGCCAGTTACCTTCGGAAAAAG
AGTTGGTAGCTCTTGATCCGGCAAACAAACCACCGCTGGTAGCGGTGGTTTTTTTGTTTGCAAGCAGCAG
ATTACGCGCAGAAAAAAAGGATCTCAAGAAGATCCTTTGATCTTTTCTACGGGGTCTGACGCTCAGTGGA
ACGAAAACTCACGTTAAGGGATTTTGGTCATGAGATTATCAAAAAGGATCTTCACCTAGATCCTTTTAAA
TTAAAAATGAAGTTTTAAATCAATCTAAAGTATATATGAGTAAACTTGGTCTGACAGTTACCAATGCTTA
ATCAGTGAGGCACCTATCTCAGCGATCTGTCTATTTCGTTCATCCATAGTTGCCTGACTCCCCGTCGTGT
AGATAACTACGATACGGGAGGGCTTACCATCTGGCCCCAGTGCTGCAATGATACCGCGAGACCCACGCTC
ACCGGCTCCAGATTTATCAGCAATAAACCAGCCAGCCGGAAGGGCCGAGCGCAGAAGTGGTCCTGCAACT
TTATCCGCCTCCATCCAGTCTATTAATTGTTGCCGGGAAGCTAGAGTAAGTAGTTCGCCAGTTAATAGTT
TGCGCAACGTTGTTGCCATTGCTACAGGCATCGTGGTGTCACGCTCGTCGTTTGGTATGGCTTCATTCAG
CTCCGGTTCCCAACGATCAAGGCGAGTTACATGATCCCCCATGTTGTGCAAAAAAGCGGTTAGCTCCTTC
GGTCCTCCGATCGTTGTCAGAAGTAAGTTGGCCGCAGTGTTATCACTCATGGTTATGGCAGCACTGCATA
ATTCTCTTACTGTCATGCCATCCGTAAGATGCTTTTCTGTGACTGGTGAGTACTCAACCAAGTCATTCTG
AGAATAGTGTATGCGGCGACCGAGTTGCTCTTGCCCGGCGTCAATACGGGATAATACCGCGCCACATAGC
AGAACTTTAAAAGTGCTCATCATTGGAAAACGTTCTTCGGGGCGAAAACTCTCAAGGATCTTACCGCTGT
TGAGATCCAGTTCGATGTAACCCACTCGTGCACCCAACTGATCTTCAGCATCTTTTACTTTCACCAGCGT
TTCTGGGTGAGCAAAAACAGGAAGGCAAAATGCCGCAAAAAAGGGAATAAGGGCGACACGGAAATGTTGA
ATACTCATACTCTTCCTTTTTCAATATTATTGAAGCATTTATCAGGGTTATTGTCTCATGAGCGGATACA
TATTTGAATGTATTTAGAAAAATAAACAAATAGGGGTTCCGCGCACATTTCCCCGAAAAGTGCCACCTGA
CGTCTAAGAAACCATTATTATCATGACATTAACCTATAAAAATAGGCGTATCACGAGGCC
