>Addgene plasmid #72868 | pRB31 | addgene partial sequence | sequence record 139705 | T7 5'-TAATACGACTCACTATAGGG-3'
TTTCAGCAAGATAAGTTCCTATACTTTCTAGAGAATAGGAACTTCCATATGGGCGCGCCCTGTTGGAATA
TACTATTCAACCTACAAAAATAACGTTAAACAACACTACTTTATATTTGATATGAATGGCCACACCTTTT
ATGCCATAAAACATATTGTAAGAGAATACCACTCTTTTTATTCCTTCTTTCCTTCTTGTACGTTTTTTGC
TGTGAGTAGGTCGTGGTGCTGGTGTTGCAGTTGAAATAACTTAAAATATAAATCATAAAACTCAAACATA
AACTTGACTATTTATTTATTTATTAAGAAAGGAGGTACCGGTGGCGCGCCATGACCGAGTACAAGCCTAC
AGTGCGACTGGCCACACGCGATGACGTTCCCAGAGCCGTTCGGACGTTGGCTGCCGCGTTTGCGGACTAT
CCCGCAACTCGCCATACTGTGGACCCTGATCGCCACATCGAGAGGGTGACTGAGCTTCAGGAGCTGTTCC
TGACCAGGGTAGGGCTGGACATAGGCAAGGTCTGGGTGGCCGACGATGGAGCCGCTGTTGCGGTGTGGAC
TACCCCAGAGAGCGTGGAAGCAGGGGCTGTCTTTGCCGAAATTGGGCCAAGGATGGCCGAACTGTCTGGG
TCCCGTTTGGCTGCCCAACAGCAGATGGAAGGACTGCTTGCCCCACATCGACCCAAGGAGCCTGCATGGT
TCCTCGCTACCGTGGGTGTGAGCCCAGATCACCAGGGCAAAGGTCTGGGATCAGCCGTCGTTCTGCCTGG
CGTCGAGGCTGCTGAGAGAGCAGGAGTACCGGCATTCCTCGAAACCAGTGCTCCACGGAACCTCCCGTTC
TAC
