>Addgene plasmid #72868 | pRB31 | addgene partial sequence | sequence record 139706 | pTac-F 5'-cggctcgtataatgtgtgga-3'
GTCAAAAGAGACGTCTTTTGTTAAGAATGCTGAGGAACTTGCAAAGCAAAAAATGGATGCTATTAACCCT
GAACTTTCTTCAAAATTTAAATTTTTAATAAAATTCCTGTCTCAGTTTCCTGAAGCTTGCTCTAAACCTC
GTTCAAAAAAAATGCAGAATAAAGTTGGTCAAGAGGAACATATTGAATATTTAGCTCGTAGTTTTCATGA
GAGTCGATTGCCAAGAAAACCCACGCCACCTACAACGGTTCCTGATGAGGTGGTTAGCATAGTTCTTAAT
ATAAGTTTTAATATACAGCCTGAAAATCTTGAGAGAATAAAAGAAGAACATCGATTTTCCATGGCAGCTG
AGAATATTGTAGGAGATCTTCTAGAAAGATACTAGTACCGCCGCTTGGAGCAGCTGGAGAGGTACCGAAT
TCACCGGTTTTTTCGAACTGCGGGTGGCTCCAAGCGCTGGATCCCATTTTGGATTAGAAGTTCCTATTCT
CTAGAAAGTATAGGAACTTCCCTAGGTTTGTGTTAAAATATTTTGTTGTTGATTATATTAAAATAAACTT
GATTCACTTAGCCGTTAGCTAGCACTGTTTGATGATTGTCGACTGGCGGTCCAGCATTCTTATAGAGCTT
TCACTGCTTTGCGCACCAAAAAAATCAATTCCTGTTATCAGGGCGTGTGCAAATCGCTTATCATCGCCGG
GCAGAAAAAGCATTATGCTTTTGCGCACGCCGATCGACTTGCACACGGCTTTCTTATCTTATCGGGCACC
ACGGCCCACAGTTTCGATTGGACTGGATCG
